>Addgene plasmid #164521 | pB-6HIS-TEV-mEGFP,IRES-NGFR | addgene full sequence | sequence record 324198 | Addgene NGS Result
CCAGCAAAAGGCCAGGAACCGTAAAAAGGCCGCGTTGCTGGCGTTTTTCCATAGGCTCCGCCCCCCTGAC
GAGCATCACAAAAATCGACGCTCAAGTCAGAGGTGGCGAAACCCGACAGGACTATAAAGATACCAGGCGT
TTCCCCCTGGAAGCTCCCTCGTGCGCTCTCCTGTTCCGACCCTGCCGCTTACCGGATACCTGTCCGCCTT
TCTCCCTTCGGGAAGCGTGGCGCTTTCTCATAGCTCACGCTGTAGGTATCTCAGTTCGGTGTAGGTCGTT
CGCTCCAAGCTGGGCTGTGTGCACGAACCCCCCGTTCAGCCCGACCGCTGCGCCTTATCCGGTAACTATC
GTCTTGAGTCCAACCCGGTAAGACACGACTTATCGCCACTGGCAGCAGCCACTGGTAACAGGATTAGCAG
AGCGAGGTATGTAGGCGGTGCTACAGAGTTCTTGAAGTGGTGGCCTAACTACGGCTACACTAGAAGAACA
GTATTTGGTATCTGCGCTCTGCTGAAGCCAGTTACCTTCGGAAAAAGAGTTGGTAGCTCTTGATCCGGCA
AACAAACCACCGCTGGTAGCGGTGGTTTTTTTGTTTGCAAGCAGCAGATTACGCGCAGAAAAAAAGGATC
TCAAGAAGATCCTTTGATCTTTTCTACGGGGTCTGACGCTCAGTGGAACGAAAACTCACGTTAAGGGATT
TTGGTCATGAGATTATCAAAAAGGATCTTCACCTAGATCCTTTTAAATTAAAAATGAAGTTTTAAATCAA
TCTAAAGTATATATGAGTAAACTTGGTCTGACAGTTACCAATGCTTAATCAGTGAGGCACCTATCTCAGC
GATCTGTCTATTTCGTTCATCCATAGTTGCCTGACTCCCCGTCGTGTAGATAACTACGATACGGGAGGGC
TTACCATCTGGCCCCAGTGCTGCAATGATACCGCGAGACCCACGCTCACCGGCTCCAGATTTATCAGCAA
TAAACCAGCCAGCCGGAAGGGCCGAGCGCAGAAGTGGTCCTGCAACTTTATCCGCCTCCATCCAGTCTAT
TAATTGTTGCCGGGAAGCTAGAGTAAGTAGTTCGCCAGTTAATAGTTTGCGCAACGTTGTTGCCATTGCT
ACAGGCATCGTGGTGTCACGCTCGTCGTTTGGTATGGCTTCATTCAGCTCCGGTTCCCAACGATCAAGGC
GAGTTACATGATCCCCCATGTTGTGCAAAAAAGCGGTTAGCTCCTTCGGTCCTCCGATCGTTGTCAGAAG
TAAGTTGGCCGCAGTGTTATCACTCATGGTTATGGCAGCACTGCATAATTCTCTTACTGTCATGCCATCC
GTAAGATGCTTTTCTGTGACTGGTGAGTACTCAACCAAGTCATTCTGAGAATAGTGTATGCGGCGACCGA
GTTGCTCTTGCCCGGCGTCAATACGGGATAATACCGCGCCACATAGCAGAACTTTAAAAGTGCTCATCAT
TGGAAAACGTTCTTCGGGGCGAAAACTCTCAAGGATCTTACCGCTGTTGAGATCCAGTTCGATGTAACCC
ACTCGTGCACCCAACTGATCTTCAGCATCTTTTACTTTCACCAGCGTTTCTGGGTGAGCAAAAACAGGAA
GGCAAAATGCCGCAAAAAAGGGAATAAGGGCGACACGGAAATGTTGAATACTCATACTCTTCCTTTTTCA
ATATTATTGAAGCATTTATCAGGGTTATTGTCTCATGAGCGGATACATATTTGAATGTATTTAGAAAAAT
AAACAAATAGGGGTTCCGCGCACATTTCCCCGAAAAGTGCCACCTAAATTGTAAGCGTTAATATTTTGTT
AAAATTCGCGTTAAATTTTTGTTAAATCAGCTCATTTTTTAACCAATAGGCCGAAATCGGCAAAATCCCT
TATAAATCAAAAGAATAGACCGAGATAGGGT
[37 nt withheld, positions 1922-1958]
AAAGAACGTGGACTCCAACGTCAAAGG
[49 nt withheld, positions 1986-2034]
T
[91 nt withheld, positions 2036-2126]
G
[124 nt withheld, positions 2128-2251]
CCCATTCGCCATTCAGGCTGCGCAACTGTTGGGAAGGGCGATCGGTGCGGGCCTCTTCGCTATTACGCCA
GCTGGCGAAAGGGGGATGTGCTGCAAGGCGATTAAGTTGGGTAACGCCAGGGTTTTCCCAGTCACGACGT
TGTAAAACGACGGCCAGTGAATTGTAATACGACTCACTATAGGGCGAATTGGAGCTCGGTATTCACGACA
GCAGGCTGAATAATAAAAAAATTAGAAACTATTATTTAACCCTAGAAAGATAATCATATTGTGACGTACG
TTAAAGATAATCATGCGTAAAATTGACGCATGTGTTTTATCGGTCTGTATATCGAGGTTTATTTATTAAT
TTGAATAGATATTAAGTTTTATTATATTTACACTTACATACTAATAATAAATTCAACAAACAATTTATTT
ATGTTTATTTATTTATTAAAAAAAAACAAAAACTCAAAATTTCTTCTATAAAGTAACAAAACTTTTAAAC
ATTCTCTCTTTTACAAAAATAAACTTATTTTGTACTTTAAAAACAGTCATGTTGTATTATAAAATAAGTA
ATTAGCTTAACCTATACATAATAGAAACAAATTATACTTATTAGTCAGTCAGAAACAACTTTGGCACATA
TCAATATTATGCTCTCGTTAATTAACTCGAGGGATCCAAGCTGGCCGCACGTCTCCCTATCAGTGATAGA
GAAGTCGACACGTCTCGAGCTCCCTATCAGTGATAGAGAAGGTACGTCTAGAACGTCTCCCTATCAGTGA
TAGAGAAGTCGACACGTCTCGAGCTCCCTATCAGTGATAGAGAAGGTACGTCTAGAACGTCTCCCTATCA
GTGATAGAGAAGTCGACACGTCTCGAGCTCCCTATCAGTGATAGAGAAGGTACGTCTAGAACGTCTCCCT
ATCAGTGATAGAGAAGTCGACACGTCTCGAGCTCCCTATCAGTGATAGAGAAGGTACCCCCTATATAAGC
AGAGCTCGTTTAGTGAACCGTCAGATCGCCTGGAGACGCCATCCACGCTGTTTTGACCTCCATAGAAGAC
ACCGGGACCGATCCAGCCTCCGCGGTGGCGGCCATCACAAGTTTGACTAGTACCGGTTACTCGAGGCTAG
CACCATGGGCAGCAGCCATCATCATCATCATCACAGCAGCGAGGATCTGTACTTTCAGAGCGGCAGCAGC
ATGGTGAGCAAGGGCGAGGAGCTGTTCACCGGGGTGGTGCCCATCCTGGTCGAGCTGGACGGCGACGTAA
ACGGCCACAAGTTCAGCGTGTCCGGCGAGGGCGAGGGCGATGCCACCTACGGCAAGCTGACCCTGAAGTT
CATCTGCACCACCGGCAAGCTGCCCGTGCCCTGGCCCACCCTCGTGACCACCCTGACCTACGGCGTGCAG
TGCTTCAGCCGCTACCCCGACCACATGAAGCAGCACGACTTCTTCAAGTCCGCCATGCCCGAAGGCTACG
TCCAGGAGCGCACCATCTTCTTCAAGGACGACGGCAACTACAAGACCCGCGCCGAGGTGAAGTTCGAGGG
CGACACCCTGGTGAACCGCATCGAGCTGAAGGGCATCGACTTCAAGGAGGACGGCAACATCCTGGGGCAC
AAGCTGGAGTACAACTACAACAGCCACAACGTCTATATCATGGCCGACAAGCAGAAGAACGGCATCAAGG
TGAACTTCAAGATCCGCCACAACATCGAGGACGGCAGCGTGCAGCTCGCCGACCACTACCAGCAGAACAC
CCCCATCGGCGACGGCCCCGTGCTGCTGCCCGACAACCACTACCTGAGCACCCAGTCCAAGCTGAGCAAA
GACCCCAACGAGAAGCGCGATCACATGGTCCTGCTGGAGTTCGTGACCGCCGCCGGGATCACTCTCGGCA
TGGACGAGCTGTACAAGGATAACGCGATCGCCGGCGCGCCAACAAGTTTGTACAAAAAAGCTGAACGAGA
AACGTAAAATGATATAAATATCAATATATTAAATTAGATTTTGCATAAAAAACAGACTACATAATACTGT
AAAACACAACATATCCAGTCACTATGGCGGCCGCATTAGGCACCCCAGGCTTTACACTTTATGCTTCCGG
CTCGTATAATGTGTGGATTTTGAGTTAGGATCCGTCGAGATTTTCAGGAGCTAAGGAAGCTAAAATGGAG
AAAAAAATCACTGGATATACCACCGTTGATATATCCCAATGGCATCGTAAAGAACATTTTGAGGCATTTC
AGTCAGTTGCTCAATGTACCTATAACCAGACCGTTCAGCTGGATATTACGGCCTTTTTAAAGACCGTAAA
GAAAAATAAGCACAAGTTTTATCCGGCCTTTATTCACATTCTTGCCCGCCTGATGAATGCTCATCCGGAA
TTCCGTATGGCAATGAAAGACGGTGAGCTGGTGATATGGGATAGTGTTCACCCTTGTTACACCGTTTTCC
ATGAGCAAACTGAAACGTTTTCATCGCTCTGGAGTGAATACCACGACGATTTCCGGCAGTTTCTACACAT
ATATTCGCAAGATGTGGCGTGTTACGGTGAAAACCTGGCCTATTTCCCTAAAGGGTTTATTGAGAATATG
TTTTTCGTCTCAGCCAATCCCTGGGTGAGTTTCACCAGTTTTGATTTAAACGTGGCCAATATGGACAACT
TCTTCGCCCCCGTTTTCACCATGGGCAAATATTATACGCAAGGCGACAAGGTGCTGATGCCGCTGGCGAT
TCAGGTTCATCATGCCGTTTGTGATGGCTTCCATGTCGGCAGAATGCTTAATGAATTACAACAGTACTGC
GATGAGTGGCAGGGCGGGGCGTAAAGATCTGGATCCCGACAATCAACGCGTGGATCCGGCTTACTAAAAG
CCAGATAACAGTATGCGTATTTGCGCGCTGATTTTTGCGGTATAAGAATATATACTGATATGTATACCCG
AAGTATGTCAAAAAGAGGTATGCTATGAAGCAGCGTATTACAGTGACAGTTGACAGCGACAGCTATCAGT
TGCTCAAGGCATATATGATGTCAATATCTCCGGTCTGGTAAGCACAACCATGCAGAATGAAGCCCGTCGT
CTGCGTGCCGAACGCTGGAAAGCGGAAAATCAGGAAGGGATGGCTGAGGTCGCCCGGTTTATTGAAATGA
ACGGCTCTTTTGCTGACGAGAACAGGGGCTGGTGAAATGCAGTTTAAGGTTTACACCTATAAAAGAGAGA
GCCGTTATCGTCTGTTTGTGGATGTACAGAGTGATATTATTGACACGCCCGGGCGACGGATGGTGATCCC
CCTGGCCAGTGCACGTCTGCTGTCAGATAAAGTCTCCCGTGAACTTTACCCGGTGGTGCATATCGGGGAT
GAAAGCTGGCGCATGATGACCACCGATATGGCCAGTGTGCCGGTCTCCGTTATCGGGGAAGAAGTGGCTG
ATCTCAGCCACCGCGAAAATGACATCAAAAACGCCATTAACCTGATGTTCTGGGGAATATAAATGTCAGG
CTCCCTTATACACAGCCAGTCTGCAGGTCGACCATAGTGACTGGATATGTTGTGTTTTACAGTATTATGT
AGTCTGTTTTTTATGCAAAATCTAATTTAATATATTGATATTTATATCATTTTACGTTTCTCGTTCAGCT
TTCTTGTACAAAGTGGTGATCTAGCTAAAACGCGGCCTCGAATCGAATTCCGCCCCCCCCCCTCTCCCTC
CCCCCCCCCTAACGTTACTGGCCGAAGCCGCTTGGAATAAGGCCGGTGTGCGTTTGTCTATATGTTATTT
TCCACCATATTGCCGTCTTTTGGCAATGTGAGGGCCCGGAAACCTGGCCCTGTCTTCTTGACGAGCATTC
CTAGGGGTCTTTCCCCTCTCGCCAAAGGAATGCAAGGTCTGTTGAATGTCGTGAAGGAAGCAGTTCCTCT
GGAAGCTTCTTGAAGACAAACAACGTCTGTAGCGACCCTTTGCAGGCAGCGGAACCCCCCACCTGGCGAC
AGGTGCCTCTGCGGCCAAAAGCCACGTGTATAAGATACACCTGCAAAGGCGGCACAACCCCAGTGCCACG
TTGTGAGTTGGATAGTTGTGGAAAGAGTCAAATGGCTCTCCTCAAGCGTATTCAACAAGGGGCTGAAGGA
TGCCCAGAAGGTACCCCATTGTATGGGATCTGATCTGGGGCCTCGGTGCACATGCTTTACATGTGTTTAG
TCGAGGTTAAAAAAACGTCTAGGCCCCCCGAACCACGGGGACGTGGTTTTCCTTTGAAAAACACGATGAT
AATATGGCCACAACCATGGCCACAACCATGGACGGGCCGCGCCTGCTGCTGTTGCTGCTTCTGGGGGTGT
CCCTTGGAGGTGCCAAGGAGGCATGCCCCACAGGCCTGTACACACACAGCGGTGAGTGCTGCAAAGCCTG
CAACCTGGGCGAGGGTGTGGCCCAGCCTTGTGGAGCCAACCAGACCGTGTGTGAGCCCTGCCTGGACAGC
GTGACGTTCTCCGACGTGGTGAGCGCGACCGAGCCGTGCAAGCCGTGCACCGAGTGCGTGGGGCTCCAGA
GCATGTCGGCGCCGTGCGTGGAGGCCGACGACGCCGTGTGCCGCTGCGCCTACGGCTACTACCAGGATGA
GACGACTGGGCGCTGCGAGGCGTGCCGCGTGTGCGAGGCGGGCTCGGGCCTCGTGTTCTCCTGCCAGGAC
AAGCAGAACACCGTGTGCGAGGAGTGCCCCGACGGCACGTATTCCGACGAGGCCAACCACGTGGACCCGT
GCCTGCCCTGCACCGTGTGCGAGGACACCGAGCGCCAGCTCCGCGAGTGCACACGCTGGGCCGACGCCGA
GTGCGAGGAGATCCCTGGCCGTTGGATTACACGGTCCACACCCCCAGAGGGCTCGGACAGCACAGCCCCC
AGCACCCAGGAGCCTGAGGCACCTCCAGAACAAGACCTCATAGCCAGCACGGTGGCAGGTGTGGTGACCA
CAGTGATGGGCAGCTCCCAGCCCGTGGTGACCCGAGGCACCACCGACAACCTCATCCCTGTCTATTGCTC
CATCCTGGCTGCTGTGGTTGTGGGCCTTGTGGCCTACATAGCCTTCAAGAGGTGGAACAGTCATCGATAT
CCTCGAGGTCACCGCGGTCTAGAGTCGACCTGCAGCCAAGCTTATCGATAAAGCGGCCGCGATCTTTTTC
CCTCTGCCAAAAATTATGGGGACATCATGAAGCCCCTTGAGCATCTGACTTCTGGCTAATAAAGGAAATT
TATTTTCATTGCAATAGTGTGTTGGAATTTTTTGTGTCTCTCACTCGGAAGGACATATGGGAGGGCAAAT
CATTTAAAACATCAGAATGAGTATTTGGTTTAGAGTTTGGCAACATATGCCCATATGCTGGCTGCCATGA
ACAAAGGTTGGCTATAAAGAGGTCATCAGTATATGAAACAGCCCCCTGCTGTCCATTCCTTATTCCATAG
AAAAGCCTTGACTTGAGGTTAGATTTTTTTTATATTTTGTTTTGTGTTATTTTTTTCTTTAACATCCCTA
AAATTTTCCTTACATGTTTTACTAGCCAGATTTTTCCTCCTCTCCTGACTACTCCCAGTCATAGCTGTCC
CTCTTCTCTTATGGAGATCCCTCGACCTGCAGGAATTCGATTACTTAAGCCTAGGATCCAGATCTGTACA
TTCGAATCGATGAATTCGTTAACCATGGAAGCTTCTGCAGCGGCCGCACTAGCGGTGGCGGCCTCGACAT
TGATTATTGACTAGTTATTAATAGTAATCAATTACGGGGTCATTAGTTCATAGCCCATATATGGAGTTCC
GCGTTACATAACTTACGGTAAATGGCCCGCCTGGCTGACCGCCCAACGACCCCCGCCCATTGACGTCAAT
AATGACGTATGTTCCCATAGTAACGCCAATAGGGACTTTCCATTGACGTCAATGGGTGGAGTATTTACGG
TAAACTGCCCACTTGGCAGTACATCAAGTGTATCATATGCCAAGTACGCCCCCTATTGACGTCAATGACG
GTAAATGGCCCGCCTGGCATTATGCCCAGTACATGACCTTATGGGACTTTCCTACTTGGCAGTACATCTA
CGTATTAGTCATCGCTATTACCATGATGATGCGGTTTTGGCAGTACATCAATGGGCGTGGATAGCGGTTT
GACTCACGGGGATTTCCAAGTCTCCACCCCATTGACGTCAATGGGAGTTTGTTTTGACTAGTGGAGCCGA
GAGTAATTCATACAAAAGGAGGGATCGCCTTCGCAAGGGGAGAGCCCAGGGACCGTCCCTAAATTCTCAC
AGACCCAAATCCCTGTAGCCGCCCCACGACAGCGCGAGGAGCATGCGCCCAGGGCTGAGCGCGGGTAGAT
CAGAGCACACAAGCTCACAGTCCCCGGCGGTGGGGGGAGGGGCGCGCTGAGCGGGGGCCAGGGAGCTGGC
GCGGGGCAAACTGGGAAAGTGGTGTCGTGTGCTGGCTCCGCCCTCTTCCCGAGGGTGGGGGAGAACGGTA
TATAAGTGCGGTAGTCGCCTTGGACGTTCTTTTTCGCAACGGGTTTGCCGTCAGAACGCAGGTGAGTGGC
GGGTGTGGCTTCCGCGGGCCCCGGAGCTGGAGCCCTGCTCTGAGCGGGCCGGGCTGATATGCGAGTGTCG
TCCGCAGGGTTTAGCTGTGAGCATTCCCACTTCGAGTGGCGGGCGGTGCGGGGGTGAGAGTGCGAGGCCT
AGCGGCAACCCCGTAGCCTCGCCTCGTGTCCGGCTTGAGGCCTAGCGTGGTGTCCGCCGCCGCGTGCCAC
TCCGGCCGCACTATGCGTTTTTTGTCCTTGCTGCCCTCGATTGCCTTCCAGCAGCATGGGCTAACAAAGG
GAGGGTGTGGGGCTCACTCTTAAGGAGCCCATGAAGCTTACGTTGGATAGGAATGGAAGGGCAGGAGGGG
CGACTGGGGCCCGCCCGCCTTCGGAGCACATGTCCGACGCCACCTGGATGGGGCGAGGCCTGTGGCTTTC
CGAAGCAATCGGGCGTGAGTTTAGCCTACCTGGGCCATGTGGCCCTAGCACTGGGCACGGTCTGGCCTGG
CGGTGCCGCGTTCCCTTGCCTCCCAACAAGGGTGAGGCCGTCCCGCCCGGCACCAGTTGCTTGCGCGGAA
AGATGGCCGCTCCCGGGGCCCTGTTGCAAGGAGCTCAAAATGGAGGACGCGGCAGCCCGGTGGAGCGGGC
GGGTGAGTCACCCACACAAAGGAAGAGGGCCTTGCCCCTCGCCGGCCGCTGCTTCCTGTGACCCCGTGGT
CTATCGGCCGCATAGTCACCTCGGGCTTCTCTTGAGCACCGCTCGTCGCGGCGGGGGGAGGGGATCTAAT
GGCGTTGGAGTTTGTTCACATTTGGTGGGTGGAGACTAGTCAGGCCAGCCTGGCGCTGGAAGTCATTCTT
GGAATTTGCCCCTTTGAGTTTGGAGCGAGGCTAATTCTCAAGCCTCTTAGCGGTTCAAAGGTATTTTCTA
AACCCGTTTCCAGGTGTTGTGAAAGCCACCGCTAATTCAAAGCAATCCGGAGTAATTCACCATGTCTAGA
CTGGACAAGAGCAAAGTCATAAACGGCGCTCTGGAATTACTCAATGGAGTCGGTATCGAAGGCCTGACGA
CAAGGAAACTCGCTCAAAAGCTGGGAGTTGAGCAGCCTACCCTGTACTGGCACGTGAAGAACAAGCGGGC
CCTGCTCGATGCCCTGCCAATCGAGATGCTGGACAGGCATCATACCCACTTCTGCCCCCTGGAAGGCGAG
TCATGGCAAGACTTTCTGCGGAACAACGCCAAGTCATTCCGCTGTGCTCTCCTCTCACATCGCGACGGGG
CTAAAGTGCATCTCGGCACCCGCCCAACAGAGAAACAGTACGAAACCCTGGAAAATCAGCTCGCGTTCCT
GTGTCAGCAAGGCTTCTCCCTGGAGAACGCACTGTACGCTCTGTCCGCCGTGGGCCACTTTACACTGGGC
TGCGTATTGGAGGAACAGGAGCATCAAGTAGCAAAAGAGGAAAGAGAGACACCTACCACCGATTCTATGC
CCCCACTTCTGAGACAAGCAATTGAGCTGTTCGACCGGCAGGGAGCCGAACCTGCCTTCCTTTTCGGCCT
GGAACTAATCATATGTGGCCTGGAGAAACAGCTAAAGTGCGAAAGCGGCGGGCCGGCCGACGCCCTTGAC
GATTTTGACTTAGACATGCTCCCAGCCGATGCCCTTGACGACTTTGACCTTGATATGCTGCCTGCTGACG
CTCTTGACGATTTTGACCTTGACATGCTCCCCGGGTAACTAAGTAAGGATCCCGTACGCCTAGGAGCAGG
TTTCCCCAATGACACAAAACGTGCAACTTGAAACTCCGCCTGGTCTTTCCAGGTCTAGAGGGGTAACACT
TTGTACTGCGTTTGGCTCCACGCTCGATCCACTGGCGAGTGTTAGTAACAGCACTGTTGCTTCGTAGCGG
AGCATGACGGCCGTGGGAACTCCTCCTTGGTAACAAGGACCCACGGGGCCAAAAGCCACGCCCACACGGG
CCCGTCATGTGTGCAACCCCAGCACGGCGACTTTACTGCGAAACCCACTTTAAAGTGACATTGAAACTGG
TACCCACACACTGGTGACAGGCTAAGGATGCCCTTCAGGTACCCCGAGGTAACACGCGACACTCGGGATC
TGAGAAGGGGACTGGGGCTTCTATAAAAGCGCTCGGTTTAAAAAGCTTCTATGCCTGAATAGGTGACCGG
AGGTCGGCACCTTTCCTTTGCAATTACTGACCCTATGAATACACTGACTGTTTGACAATTAATCATCGGC
ATAGTATATCGGCATAGTATAATACGACTCACTATAGGAGGGCCACCATGATTGAACAAGATGGATTGCA
CGCAGGTTCTCCGGCCGCTTGGGTGGAGAGGCTATTCGGCTATGACTGGGCACAACAGACAATCGGCTGC
TCTGATGCCGCCGTGTTCCGGCTGTCAGCGCAGGGGCGCCCGGTTCTTTTTGTCAAGACCGACCTGTCCG
GTGCCCTGAATGAACTGCAAGACGAGGCAGCGCGGCTATCGTGGCTGGCCACGACGGGCGTTCCTTGCGC
AGCTGTGCTCGACGTTGTCACTGAAGCGGGAAGGGACTGGCTGCTATTGGGCGAAGTGCCGGGGCAGGAT
CTCCTGTCATCTCACCTTGCTCCTGCCGAGAAAGTATCCATCATGGCTGATGCAATGCGGCGGCTGCATA
CGCTTGATCCGGCTACCTGCCCATTCGACCACCAAGCGAAACATCGCATCGAGCGAGCACGTACTCGGAT
GGAAGCCGGTCTTGTCGATCAGGATGATCTGGACGAAGAGCATCAGGGGCTCGCGCCAGCCGAACTGTTC
GCCAGGCTCAAGGCGAGCATGCCCGACGGCGAGGATCTCGTCGTGACACATGGCGATGCCTGCTTGCCGA
ATATCATGGTGGAAAATGGCCGCTTTTCTGGATTCATCGACTGTGGCCGGCTGGGTGTGGCGGACCGCTA
TCAGGACATAGCGTTGGCTACCCGTGATATTGCTGAAGAGCTTGGCGGCGAATGGGCTGACCGCTTCCTC
GTGCTTTACGGTATCGCCGCTCCCGATTCGCAGCGCATCGCCTTCTATCGCCTTCTTGACGAGTTCTTCT
GAGCGGGACTCTGGGGTTCGAAATGACCGACCAAGCGAATTCGCTAGGATTATCCCTAATACCTGCCACC
CCACTCTTAATCAGTGGTGGAAGAACGGTCTCAGAACTGTTTGTTTCAATTGGCCATTTAAGTTTAGTAG
TAAAAGACTGGTTAATGATAACAATGCATCGTAAAACCTTCAGAAGGAAAGGAGAATGTTTTGTGGACCA
CTTTGGTTTTCTTTTTTGCGTGTGGCAGTTTTAAGTTATTAGTTTTTAAAATCAGTACTTTTTAATGGAA
ACAACTTGACCAAAAATTTGTCACAGAATTTTGAGACCCATTAAAAAAGTTAAATGAGAAACCTGTGTGT
TCCTTTGGTCAACACCGAGACATTTAGGTGAAAGACATCTAATTCTGGTTTTACGAATCTGGAAACTTCT
TGAAAATGTAATTCTTGAGTTAACACTTCTGGGTGGAGAATAGGGTTGTTTTCCCCCCACATAATTGGAA
GGGGAAGGAATATCATTTAAAGCTATGGGAGGGTTGCTTTGATTACAACACTGGAGAGAAATGCAGCATG
TTGCTGATTGCCTGTCACTAAAACAGGCCAAAAACTGAGTCCTTGGGTTGCATAGAAAGCTGCCAAACGC
TAGCCAACAAGCTCGTCATCGCTTTGCAGAAGAGCAGAGAGGATATGCTCATCGTCTAAAGAACTACCCA
TTTTATTATATATTAGTCACGATATCTATAACAAGAAAATATATATATAATAAGTTATCACGTAAGTAGA
ACATGAAATAACAATATAATTATCGTATGAGTTAAATCTTAAAAGTCACGTAAAAGATAATCATGCGTCA
TTTTGACTCACGCGGTCGTTATAGTTCAAAATCAGTGACACTTACCGCATTGACAAGCACGCCTCACGGG
AGCTCCAAGCGGCGACTGAGATGTCCTAAATGCACAGCGACGGATTCGCGCTATTTAGAAAGAGAGAGCA
ATATTTCAAGAATGCATGCGTCAATTTTACGCAGACTATCTTTCTAGGGTTAAAAAAGATTTGCGCTTTA
CTCGACCTAAACTTTAAACACGTCATAGAATCTTCGTTTGACAAAAACCACATTGTGGCCAAGCTGTGTG
ACGCGACGCGCGCTAAAGAATGGCAAACCAAGTCGCGCGAGGTACCAGCTTTTGTTCCCTTTAGTGAGGG
TTAATTTCGAGCTTGGCGTAATCATGGTCATAGCTGTTTCCTGTGTGAAATTGTTATCCGCTCACAATTC
CACACAACATACGAGCCGGAAGCATAAAGTGTAAAGCCTGGGGTGCCTAATGAGTGAGCTAACTCACATT
AATTGCGTTGCGCTCACTGCCCGCTTTCCAGTCGGGAAACCTGTCGTGCCAGCTGCATTAATGAATCGGC
CAACGCGCGGGGAGAGGCGGTTTGCGTATTGGGCGCTCTTCCGCTTCCTCGCTCACTGACTCGCTGCGCT
CGGTCGTTCGGCTGCGGCGAGCGGTATCAGCTCACTCAAAGGCGGTAATACGGTTATCCACAGAATCAGG
GGATAACGCAGGAAAGAACATGTGAGCAAAAGG
Features (pLannotate 1.2.2; 43 found; start..end, strand, type, name):
     46..634     -  rep_origin     ori: high-copy-number ColE1/pMB1/pBR322/pUC origin of replication
    805..1665    -  CDS            AmpR: β-lactamase; bla; confers resistance to ampicillin, carbenicillin, and related antibiotics
   1666..1770    -  promoter       AmpR promoter: bla
   1823..2251    -  rep_origin     f1 ori (sequence partly withheld): f1 bacteriophage origin of replication; arrow indicates direction of (+) strand synthesis
   2256..2413    -  CDS            lacZα (fragment): LacZα fragment of β-galactosidase; lacZ fragment
   2416..2434    +  promoter       T7 promoter: promoter for bacteriophage T7 RNA polymerase
   2934..2954    +  promoter       tight TRE promoter (fragment): Tet-responsive promoter PTight, consisting of seven tet operator sequences followed by the minimal CMV promoter
   2971..2991    +  promoter       tight TRE promoter (fragment): Tet-responsive promoter PTight, consisting of seven tet operator sequences followed by the minimal CMV promoter
   3008..3028    +  promoter       tight TRE promoter (fragment): Tet-responsive promoter PTight, consisting of seven tet operator sequences followed by the minimal CMV promoter
   3045..3065    +  promoter       tight TRE promoter (fragment): Tet-responsive promoter PTight, consisting of seven tet operator sequences followed by the minimal CMV promoter
   3082..3102    +  promoter       tight TRE promoter (fragment): Tet-responsive promoter PTight, consisting of seven tet operator sequences followed by the minimal CMV promoter
   3119..3139    +  promoter       tight TRE promoter (fragment): Tet-responsive promoter PTight, consisting of seven tet operator sequences followed by the minimal CMV promoter
   3156..3176    +  promoter       tight TRE promoter (fragment): Tet-responsive promoter PTight, consisting of seven tet operator sequences followed by the minimal CMV promoter
   3193..3213    +  promoter       tight TRE promoter (fragment): Tet-responsive promoter PTight, consisting of seven tet operator sequences followed by the minimal CMV promoter
   3221..3266    +  promoter       TRE3GV promoter (fragment): 3rd-generation Tet-responsive promoter that can be activated by binding of Tet-On® 3G, optimized for retroviral and lentiviral vectors
   3412..3432    +  CDS            TEV site: tobacco etch virus (TEV) protease recognition and cleavage site
   3442..4158    +  CDS            mEGFP: mEGFP is a basic (constitutively fluorescent) green fluorescent protein published in 2002, derived from Aequorea victoria. It has moderate acid sensitivity.
   4183..4307    +  protein_bind   attR1: mutant version of attR; recombination site for the Gateway® LR reaction LR Clonase™
   4332..4362    +  promoter       lac UV5 promoter: E. coli lac promoter with an "up" mutation
   4386..4415    +  promoter       cat promoter (fragment): promoter of the E. coli cat gene encoding chloramphenicol acetyltransferase
   4416..5075    +  CDS            CmR: chloramphenicol acetyltransferase; cat; confers resistance to chloramphenicol
   5275..5433    +  CDS            ccdA (fragment): CCDA_ECO57 - Also known as H, letA. Experimental evidence at protein level: Swiss-Prot protein existence level 1. Antitoxin component of a type II toxin-antitoxin (TA) system which inhibits the post-segregational killing (PSK) of plasmid-free cells, also referred to as a plasmid addiction system. Binds to and blocks the activity of CcdB; will also remove bound CcdB protein from the CcdB-GyrA complex by forming a CcdA-CcdB complex, a process termed rejuvenation. Functions as a transcriptional corepressor for the ccdAB operon, repression also requires CcdB (By similarity). From Escherichia coli
   5438..5740    +  CDS            ccdB: CCDB_ECOLI - Also known as G, letB, letD. Experimental evidence at protein level: Swiss-Prot protein existence level 1. Toxic component of a type II toxin-antitoxin (TA) system, functioning in plasmid maintainence. Responsible for the post- segregational killing (PSK) of plasmid-free cells, also referred to as a plasmid addiction system. Half-life of over 2 hours. Cell killing by CcdB is accompanied by filamentation, defects in chromosome and plasmid segregation, defects in cell division, formation of anucleate cells, decreased DNA synthesis and plasmid loss. Interferes with the activity of DN
   5784..5908    -  protein_bind   attR2: mutant version of attR; recombination site for the Gateway® LR reaction LR Clonase™
   6061..6523    +  misc_feature   IRES: internal ribosome entry site (IRES) of the encephalomyocarditis virus (EMCV)
   6549..7352    +  CDS            NGFR (fragment): TNR16_HUMAN - Also known as TNFRSF16. Experimental evidence at protein level: Swiss-Prot protein existence level 1. Low affinity receptor which can bind to NGF, BDNF, NTF3, and NTF4. Forms a heterodimeric receptor with SORCS2 that binds the precursor forms of NGF, BDNF and NTF3 with high affinity, and has much lower affinity for mature NGF and BDNF (PubMed:24908487). Plays an important role in differentiation and survival of specific neuronal populations during development (By similarity). Can mediate cell survival as well as cell death of neural cells. Plays a role in the inactivation of RHOA
   7379..7396    +  misc_feature   MCS (fragment): pUC18/19 multiple cloning site
   7489..7544    +  polyA_signal   β-globin poly(A) signal: rabbit β-globin polyadenylation signal (Gil and Proudfoot, 1987)
   7987..8366    +  enhancer       CMV enhancer: human cytomegalovirus immediate early enhancer
   8368..8467    +  promoter       CMV promoter (fragment): human cytomegalovirus (CMV) immediate early promoter
   9803..10549   +  CDS            rtTA-Advanced: improved tetracycline-controlled transactivator In the Tet-On® system, rtTA-Advanced binds to the Tet-responsive element and stimulates transcription only in the presence of tetracycline or doxycycline.
  10576..11020   +  misc_feature   FMDV IRES: internal ribosome entry site (IRES) of the foot-and-mouth disease virus
  11053..11071   +  promoter       tac promoter (fragment): strong E. coli promoter; hybrid between the trp and lac UV5 promoters
  11091..11109   +  promoter       T7 promoter: promoter for bacteriophage T7 RNA polymerase
  11119..11913   +  CDS            NeoR/KanR: aminoglycoside phosphotransferase from Tn5; aph(3')-II (or nptII); confers resistance to neomycin, kanamycin, and G418 (Geneticin®)
  11960..12532   +  polyA_signal   EF-1α poly(A) signal: human EF-1α polyadenylation signal
  12941..13072   +  CDS            FP (fragment): FP25_NPVAC - Experimental evidence at protein level: Swiss-Prot protein existence level 1. From Autographa californica nuclear polyhedrosis virus (AcMNPV).
  13089..13107   -  promoter       T3 promoter: promoter for bacteriophage T3 RNA polymerase
  13150..13172   -  protein_bind   lac operator (fragment): The lac repressor binds to the lac operator to inhibit transcription in E. coli. This inhibition can be relieved by adding lactose or isopropyl-β-D-thiogalactopyranoside (IPTG). lac repressor encoded by lacI
  13176..13206   -  promoter       lac promoter: promoter for the E. coli lac operon
  13221..13242   -  protein_bind   CAP binding site: CAP binding activates transcription in the presence of cAMP. E. coli catabolite activator protein
  13255..13347   -  CDS            lacI (fragment): lac repressor; lacI; The lac repressor binds to the lac operator to inhibit transcription in E. coli. This inhibition can be relieved by adding lactose or isopropyl-β-D-thiogalactopyranoside (IPTG).
  13349..13482   -  rep_origin     RSF ori (fragment): Plasmids containing the RSF 1030 origin of replication can be propagated in E. coli cells that contain additional plasmids with compatible origins.
