[The description below was written by a language model from this plasmid's Addgene catalogue record and pLannotate feature annotations shown in this document.]
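Description:
pB-6HIS-TEV-mEGFP,IRES-NGFR is an empty all-in-one piggyBac transposon Gateway destination vector for mammalian expression, built on the PB-TAG-ERN backbone and about 13.5 kb in the sequenced record. It replicates in E. coli from a high-copy ColE1/pUC origin, also carries an f1 origin, and is selected with ampicillin (backbone bla) and chloramphenicol (CmR within the Gateway cassette). Because the cassette also encodes the ccdB toxin, the unrecombined vector has to be maintained in a ccdB-tolerant strain. The piggyBac terminal repeats are not annotated as such in the feature table. A short baculovirus FP25-like fragment near one end of the cargo may reflect flanking transposon-derived sequence, but the annotation does not confirm this.

The inducible unit starts with a Tet-responsive promoter (repeated tet operator elements and a minimal promoter) driving an N-terminal tag. By name this is a 6xHis tag, though only the TEV protease site and mEGFP that follow it are annotated. The GFP carries a monomerising substitution recorded as A205K. Downstream lies the attR1–CmR–ccdB–attR2 cassette. An LR reaction replaces it with a gene of interest, producing a His-TEV-mEGFP fusion whose tag can be cleaved off with TEV protease. An EMCV IRES then directs co-translation of an NGFR fragment from the same doxycycline-induced transcript, and the unit ends in a rabbit β-globin poly(A) signal. NGFR of this kind is commonly used as a surface marker for identifying or sorting expressing cells.

A second, constitutive unit uses a CMV enhancer and partial promoter to express rtTA-Advanced, followed by an FMDV IRES, NeoR and an EF-1α poly(A) signal. It supplies both the transactivator and G418 selection. With a piggyBac transposase supplied separately, the vector allows stable genomic integration and doxycycline-controlled expression of tagged proteins. The associated publication studied SARS-CoV-2 effects on host cell processes.
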