Addgene plasmid #164521: pB-6HIS-TEV-mEGFP,IRES-NGFR
Purpose: (Empty Backbone) All-in-One piggyBac transposon Gateway Destination vector for dox-inducible expression of N-terminal His-TEV-GFP tagged protein (inducible NGFR and constitutive rtTA and neomycin resistance)
Depositing lab: Mitchell Guttman. Depositing organization: California Institute of Technology. Publication: SARS-CoV-2 Disrupts Splicing, Translation, and Protein Trafficking to Suppress Host Defenses. Banerjee AK, Blanco MR, Bruce EA, Honson DD, Chen LM, Chow A, Bhat P, Ollikainen N, Quinodoz SA, Loney C, Thai J, Miller ZD, Lin AE, Schmidt MM, Stewart DG, Goldfarb D, De Lorenzo G, Rihn SJ, Voorhees RM, Botten JW, Majumdar D, Guttman M. Cell. 2020 Nov 25;183(5):1325-1339.e21. doi: 10.1016/j.cell.2020.10.004. Epub 2020 Oct 8. PubMed 33080218.
Backbone
  Vector backbone: PB-TAG-ERN
  Modifications to backbone: GFP sequence contains an amino acid substitution (A205K) to generate a monomeric variant based on previous literature (Alberti et al).
  Vector type: Mammalian Expression
Growth in bacteria
  Bacterial resistance: Chloramphenicol and Ampicillin, 25 & 100 μg/mL
  Growth temperature: 37°C
  Growth strain: ccdB Survival
  Copy number: Unknown
Gene/Insert
  Cloning method: Gateway Cloning
Terms and licenses: Academic/Nonprofit Terms; Industry Terms: Not Available to Industry
How to cite: pB-6HIS-TEV-mEGFP,IRES-NGFR was a gift from Mitchell Guttman (Addgene plasmid # 164521 ; http://n2t.net/addgene:164521 ; RRID:Addgene_164521)
